Addgene plasmid #87307: pUC19-T7-SdB-T
Purpose: Expresses the fluorescence-activating Stabilized dimeric Broccoli (SdB) aptamer under the control of the T7 promoter.
Depositing lab: Donald Burke. Depositing organization: University of Missouri at Columbia. Publication: A Fluorescent Split Aptamer for Visualizing RNA-RNA Assembly In Vivo. Alam KK, Tawiah KD, Lichte MF, Porciani D, Burke DH. ACS Synth Biol. 2017 May 26. doi: 10.1021/acssynbio.7b00059. PubMed 28548488.
Backbone
  Vector backbone: pUC19
  Backbone size w/o insert (bp): 2686
  Total vector size (bp): 2859
  Vector type: Bacterial Expression, Synthetic Biology
Growth in bacteria
  Bacterial resistance: Ampicillin, 100 μg/mL
  Growth temperature: 37°C
  Growth strain: DH5alpha
  Copy number: High Copy
Gene/Insert
  Gene/Insert name: Stabilized dimeric Broccoli aptamer (alt name: SdB)
  Species: Synthetic
  Insert size (bp): 178
  Promoter: T7
  Cloning method: Restriction Enzyme; 5′ cloning site XbaI (not destroyed); 3′ cloning site XmaI (not destroyed)
  Sequencing primers: 5′ GCTATGACCATGATTACGCCAAG
Terms and licenses: Academic/Nonprofit Terms; Industry Terms: Not Available to Industry
How to cite: pUC19-T7-SdB-T was a gift from Donald Burke (Addgene plasmid # 87307 ; http://n2t.net/addgene:87307 ; RRID:Addgene_87307)
