[The description below was written by a language model from this plasmid's Addgene catalogue record and pLannotate feature annotations shown in this document.]
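Description:
pUC19-T7-SdB-T is a small (about 2.86 kb) bacterial expression and synthetic-biology plasmid built on the pUC19 cloning vector. It replicates in E. coli from the high-copy ColE1/pUC origin and is selected with ampicillin through the β-lactamase (AmpR) gene and its native promoter. The feature table also lists short fragments called as RSF ori, lacI, bom and rop. These are partial matches to residual pUC19 backbone sequence, not functional elements, and the absence of an intact rop gene is consistent with the high copy number recorded.

The payload is a synthetic 178 bp cassette inserted between the XbaI and XmaI sites of the pUC19 polylinker, both of which are retained. The insertion splits the multiple cloning site and interrupts the lacZα region. The cassette consists of a bacteriophage T7 promoter, the Stabilized dimeric Broccoli (SdB) aptamer and a T7 terminator (the "T" in the name). The aptamer itself is not annotated, but it corresponds to the roughly 100 nt gap between the annotated promoter and terminator. SdB is a non-coding RNA, so no protein is produced. Broccoli-family aptamers fold to bind a small-molecule fluorogen and activate its fluorescence, which makes the transcript itself the reporter.

Transcription requires T7 RNA polymerase, supplied either by a suitable E. coli expression host or in an in vitro reaction. The upstream lac promoter, operator and CAP site are backbone remnants, not the intended control elements. The associated work concerns a fluorescent split aptamer for visualizing RNA–RNA assembly in vivo. This intact SdB construct may have served there as a full-length reference, although the record does not state that role.
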