Features (pLannotate 1.2.2; 15 found; start..end, strand, type, name):
      1..88      +  rep_origin     RSF ori (fragment): Plasmids containing the RSF 1030 origin of replication can be propagated in E. coli cells that contain additional plasmids with compatible origins.
     90..182     +  CDS            lacI (fragment): lac repressor; lacI; The lac repressor binds to the lac operator to inhibit transcription in E. coli. This inhibition can be relieved by adding lactose or isopropyl-β-D-thiogalactopyranoside (IPTG).
    195..216     +  protein_bind   CAP binding site: CAP binding activates transcription in the presence of cAMP. E. coli catabolite activator protein
    231..261     +  promoter       lac promoter: promoter for the E. coli lac operon
    269..285     +  protein_bind   lac operator: The lac repressor binds to the lac operator to inhibit transcription in E. coli. This inhibition can be relieved by adding lactose or isopropyl-β-D-thiogalactopyranoside (IPTG). lac repressor encoded by lacI
    322..358     -  misc_feature   MCS (fragment): pUC18/19 multiple cloning site
    366..384     +  promoter       T7 promoter: promoter for bacteriophage T7 RNA polymerase
    483..530     +  terminator     T7 terminator: transcription terminator for bacteriophage T7 RNA polymerase
    531..552     -  misc_feature   MCS (fragment): pUC18/19 multiple cloning site
    549..706     +  CDS            lacZα (fragment): LacZα fragment of β-galactosidase; lacZ fragment
    712..811     -  misc_feature   bom (fragment): basis of mobility region from pBR322
    913..948     -  CDS            rop (fragment): Rop protein, which maintains plasmids at low copy number; rop
   1043..1147    +  promoter       AmpR promoter: bla
   1148..2008    +  CDS            AmpR: β-lactamase; bla; confers resistance to ampicillin, carbenicillin, and related antibiotics
   2179..2767    +  rep_origin     ori: high-copy-number ColE1/pMB1/pBR322/pUC origin of replication
>Addgene plasmid #87307 | pUC19-T7-SdB-T | addgene full sequence | sequence record 174665 | Addgene NGS Result
AACCGTATTACCGCCTTTGAGTGAGCTGATACCGCTCGCCGCAGCCGAACGACCGAGCGCAGCGAGTCAG
TGAGCGAGGAAGCGGAAGAGCGCCCAATACGCAAACCGCCTCTCCCCGCGCGTTGGCCGATTCATTAATG
CAGCTGGCACGACAGGTTTCCCGACTGGAAAGCGGGCAGTGAGCGCAACGCAATTAATGTGAGTTAGCTC
ACTCATTAGGCACCCCAGGCTTTACACTTTATGCTTCCGGCTCGTATGTTGTGTGGAATTGTGAGCGGAT
AACAATTTCACACAGGAAACAGCTATGACCATGATTACGCCAAGCTTGCATGCCTGCAGGTCGACTCTAG
ACGATCCCGCGAAATTAATACGACTCACTATAGGAGGGAGACGGTCGGGTCCATCTGAGACGGTCGGGTC
CAGATATTCGTATCTGTCGAGTAGAGTGTGGGCTCAGATGTCGAGTAGAGTGTGGGCTCCCTCTAGCATA
ACCCCTTGGGGCCTCTAAACGGGTCTTGAGGGGTTTTTTGCCCGGGTACCGAGCTCGAATTCACTGGCCG
TCGTTTTACAACGTCGTGACTGGGAAAACCCTGGCGTTACCCAACTTAATCGCCTTGCAGCACATCCCCC
TTTCGCCAGCTGGCGTAATAGCGAAGAGGCCCGCACCGATCGCCCTTCCCAACAGTTGCGCAGCCTGAAT
GGCGAATGGCGCCTGATGCGGTATTTTCTCCTTACGCATCTGTGCGGTATTTCACACCGCATATGGTGCA
CTCTCAGTACAATCTGCTCTGATGCCGCATAGTTAAGCCAGCCCCGACACCCGCCAACACCCGCTGACGC
GCCCTGACGGGCTTGTCTGCTCCCGGCATCCGCTTACAGACAAGCTGTGACCGTCTCCGGGAGCTGCATG
TGTCAGAGGTTTTCACCGTCATCACCGAAACGCGCGAGACGAAAGGGCCTCGTGATACGCCTATTTTTAT
AGGTTAATGTCATGATAATAATGGTTTCTTAGACGTCAGGTGGCACTTTTCGGGGAAATGTGCGCGGAAC
CCCTATTTGTTTATTTTTCTAAATACATTCAAATATGTATCCGCTCATGAGACAATAACCCTGATAAATG
CTTCAATAATATTGAAAAAGGAAGAGTATGAGTATTCAACATTTCCGTGTCGCCCTTATTCCCTTTTTTG
CGGCATTTTGCCTTCCTGTTTTTGCTCACCCAGAAACGCTGGTGAAAGTAAAAGATGCTGAAGATCAGTT
GGGTGCACGAGTGGGTTACATCGAACTGGATCTCAACAGCGGTAAGATCCTTGAGAGTTTTCGCCCCGAA
GAACGTTTTCCAATGATGAGCACTTTTAAAGTTCTGCTATGTGGCGCGGTATTATCCCGTATTGACGCCG
GGCAAGAGCAACTCGGTCGCCGCATACACTATTCTCAGAATGACTTGGTTGAGTACTCACCAGTCACAGA
AAAGCATCTTACGGATGGCATGACAGTAAGAGAATTATGCAGTGCTGCCATAACCATGAGTGATAACACT
GCGGCCAACTTACTTCTGACAACGATCGGAGGACCGAAGGAGCTAACCGCTTTTTTGCACAACATGGGGG
ATCATGTAACTCGCCTTGATCGTTGGGAACCGGAGCTGAATGAAGCCATACCAAACGACGAGCGTGACAC
CACGATGCCTGTAGCAATGGCAACAACGTTGCGCAAACTATTAACTGGCGAACTACTTACTCTAGCTTCC
CGGCAACAATTAATAGACTGGATGGAGGCGGATAAAGTTGCAGGACCACTTCTGCGCTCGGCCCTTCCGG
CTGGCTGGTTTATTGCTGATAAATCTGGAGCCGGTGAGCGTGGGTCTCGCGGTATCATTGCAGCACTGGG
GCCAGATGGTAAGCCCTCCCGTATCGTAGTTATCTACACGACGGGGAGTCAGGCAACTATGGATGAACGA
AATAGACAGATCGCTGAGATAGGTGCCTCACTGATTAAGCATTGGTAACTGTCAGACCAAGTTTACTCAT
ATATACTTTAGATTGATTTAAAACTTCATTTTTAATTTAAAAGGATCTAGGTGAAGATCCTTTTTGATAA
TCTCATGACCAAAATCCCTTAACGTGAGTTTTCGTTCCACTGAGCGTCAGACCCCGTAGAAAAGATCAAA
GGATCTTCTTGAGATCCTTTTTTTCTGCGCGTAATCTGCTGCTTGCAAACAAAAAAACCACCGCTACCAG
CGGTGGTTTGTTTGCCGGATCAAGAGCTACCAACTCTTTTTCCGAAGGTAACTGGCTTCAGCAGAGCGCA
GATACCAAATACTGTTCTTCTAGTGTAGCCGTAGTTAGGCCACCACTTCAAGAACTCTGTAGCACCGCCT
ACATACCTCGCTCTGCTAATCCTGTTACCAGTGGCTGCTGCCAGTGGCGATAAGTCGTGTCTTACCGGGT
TGGACTCAAGACGATAGTTACCGGATAAGGCGCAGCGGTCGGGCTGAACGGGGGGTTCGTGCACACAGCC
CAGCTTGGAGCGAACGACCTACACCGAACTGAGATACCTACAGCGTGAGCTATGAGAAAGCGCCACGCTT
CCCGAAGGGAGAAAGGCGGACAGGTATCCGGTAAGCGGCAGGGTCGGAACAGGAGAGCGCACGAGGGAGC
TTCCAGGGGGAAACGCCTGGTATCTTTATAGTCCTGTCGGGTTTCGCCACCTCTGACTTGAGCGTCGATT
TTTGTGATGCTCGTCAGGGGGGCGGAGCCTATGGAAAAACGCCAGCAACGCGGCCTTTTTACGGTTCCTG
GCCTTTTGCTGGCCTTTTGCTCACATGTTCTTTCCTGCGTTATCCCCTGATTCTGTGGAT
